>Addgene plasmid #224545 | p3E-WPRE-SV40-pA (JDW 922) | addgene full sequence | sequence record 446720 | Addgene NGS Result
CTTTCCTGCGTTATCCCCTGATTCTGTGGATAACCGTATTACCGCCTTTGAGTGAGCTGATACCGCTCGC
CGCAGCCGAACGACCGAGCGCAGCGAGTCAGTGAGCGAGGAAGCGGAAGAGCGCCCAATACGCAAACCGC
CTCTCCCCGCGCGTTGGCCGATTCATTAATGCAGCTGGCACGACAGGTTTCCCGACTGGAAAGCGGGCAG
TGAGCGCAACGCAATTAATACGCGTACCGCTAGCCAGGAAGAGTTTGTAGAAACGCAAAAAGGCCATCCG
TCAGGATGGCCTTCTGCTTAGTTTGATGCCTGGCAGTTTATGGCGGGCGTCCTGCCCGCCACCCTCCGGG
CCGTTGCTTCACAACGTTCAAATCCGCTCCCGGCGGATTTGTCCTACTCAGGAGAGCGTTCACCGACAAA
CAACAGATAAAACGAAAGGCCCAGTCTTCCGACTGAGCCTTTCGTTTTATTTGATGCCTGGCAGTTCCCT
ACTCTCGCGTTAACGCTAGCATGGATGTTTTCCCAGTCACGACGTTGTAAAACGACGGCCAGTCTTAAGC
TCGGGCCCTGCAGCTCTAGAGCTCGAATTCTACAGGTCACTAATACCATCTAAGTAGTTGGTTCATAGTG
ACTGCATATGTTGTGTTTTACAGTATTATGTAGTCTGTTTTTTATGCAAAATCTAATTTAATATATTGAT
ATTTATATCATTTTACGTTTCTCGTTCAACTTTCTTGTACAAAGTGGTCAACCTCTGGATTACAAAATTT
GTGAAAGATTGACTGGTATTCTTAACTATGTTGCTCCTTTTACGCTATGTGGATACGCTGCTTTAATGCC
TTTGTATCATGCTATTGCTTCCCGTATGGCTTTCATTTTCTCCTCCTTGTATAAATCCTGGTTGCTGTCT
CTTTATGAGGAGTTGTGGCCCGTTGTCAGGCAACGTGGCGTGGTGTGCACTGTGTTTGCTGACGCAACCC
CCACTGGTTGGGGCATTGCCACCACCTGTCAGCTCCTTTCCGGGACTTTCGCTTTCCCCCTCCCTATTGC
CACGGCGGAACTCATCGCCGCCTGCCTTGCCCGCTGCTGGACAGGGGCTCGGCTGTTGGGCACTGACAAT
TCCGTGGTGTTGTCGGGGAAATCATCGTCCTTTCCTTGGCTGCTCGCCTGTGTTGCCACCTGGATTCTGC
GCGGGACGTCCTTCTGCTACGTCCCTTCGGCCCTCAATCCAGCGGACCTTCCTTCCCGCGGCCTGCTGCC
GGCTCTGCGGCCTCTTCCGCGTCTTCGCCTTCGCCCTCAGACGAGTCGGATCTCCCTTTGGGCCGCCTCC
CCGCATCGATACCGTCGACCTCGACCTCGAATCGATGATGATCCAGACATGATAAGATACATTGATGAGT
TTGGACAAACCACAACTAGAATGCAGTGAAAAAAATGCTTTATTTGTGAAATTTGTGATGCTATTGCTTT
ATTTGTAACCATTATAAGCTGCAATAAACAAGTTCAACTTTATTATACAAAGTTGGCATTATAAAAAAGC
ATTGCTTATCAATTTGTTGCAACGAACAGGTCACTATCAGTCAAAATAAAATCATTATTTGGAGCTCCAT
GGTAGCGTTAACGCGGCCGCGATATCCCCTATAGTGAGTCGTATTACATGGTCATAGCTGTTTCCTGGCA
GCTCTGGCCCGTGTCTCAAAATCTCTGATGTTACATTGCACAAGATAAAAATATATCATCATGAACAATA
AAACTGTCTGCTTACATAAACAGTAATACAAGGGGTGTTATGAGCCATATTCAACGGGAAACGTCGAGGC
CGCGATTAAATTCCAACATGGATGCTGATTTATATGGGTATAAATGGGCTCGCGATAATGTCGGGCAATC
AGGTGCGACAATCTATCGCTTGTATGGGAAGCCCGATGCGCCAGAGTTGTTTCTGAAACATGGCAAAGGT
AGCGTTGCCAATGATGTTACAGATGAGATGGTCAGACTAAACTGGCTGACGGAATTTATGCCTCTTCCGA
CCATCAAGCATTTTATCCGTACTCCTGATGATGCATGGTTACTCACCACTGCGATCCCCGGAAAAACAGC
ATTCCAGGTATTAGAAGAATATCCTGATTCAGGTGAAAATATTGTTGATGCGCTGGCAGTGTTCCTGCGC
CGGTTGCATTCGATTCCTGTTTGTAATTGTCCTTTTAACAGCGATCGCGTATTTCGTCTCGCTCAGGCGC
AATCACGAATGAATAACGGTTTGGTTGATGCGAGTGATTTTGATGACGAGCGTAATGGCTGGCCTGTTGA
ACAAGTCTGGAAAGAAATGCATAAACTTTTGCCATTCTCACCGGATTCAGTCGTCACTCATGGTGATTTC
TCACTTGATAACCTTATTTTTGACGAGGGGAAATTAATAGGTTGTATTGATGTTGGACGAGTCGGAATCG
CAGACCGATACCAGGATCTTGCCATCCTATGGAACTGCCTCGGTGAGTTTTCTCCTTCATTACAGAAACG
GCTTTTTCAAAAATATGGTATTGATAATCCTGATATGAATAAATTGCAGTTTCATTTGATGCTCGATGAG
TTTTTCTAATCAGAATTGGTTAATTGGTTGTAACACTGGCAGAGCATTACGCTGACTTGACGGGACGGCG
CAAGCTCATGACCAAAATCCCTTAACGTGAGTTACGCGTCGTTCCACTGAGCGTCAGACCCCGTAGAAAA
GATCAAAGGATCTTCTTGAGATCCTTTTTTTCTGCGCGTAATCTGCTGCTTGCAAACAAAAAAACCACCG
CTACCAGCGGTGGTTTGTTTGCCGGATCAAGAGCTACCAACTCTTTTTCCGAAGGTAACTGGCTTCAGCA
GAGCGCAGATACCAAATACTGTTCTTCTAGTGTAGCCGTAGTTAGGCCACCACTTCAAGAACTCTGTAGC
ACCGCCTACATACCTCGCTCTGCTAATCCTGTTACCAGTGGCTGCTGCCAGTGGCGATAAGTCGTGTCTT
ACCGGGTTGGACTCAAGACGATAGTTACCGGATAAGGCGCAGCGGTCGGGCTGAACGGGGGGTTCGTGCA
CACAGCCCAGCTTGGAGCGAACGACCTACACCGAACTGAGATACCTACAGCGTGAGCTATGAGAAAGCGC
CACGCTTCCCGAAGGGAGAAAGGCGGACAGGTATCCGGTAAGCGGCAGGGTCGGAACAGGAGAGCGCACG
AGGGAGCTTCCAGGGGGAAACGCCTGGTATCTTTATAGTCCTGTCGGGTTTCGCCACCTCTGACTTGAGC
GTCGATTTTTGTGATGCTCGTCAGGGGGGCGGAGCCTATGGAAAAACGCCAGCAACGCGGCCTTTTTACG
GTTCCTGGCCTTTTGCTGGCCTTTTGCTCACATGTT
Features (pLannotate 1.2.2; 13 found; start..end, strand, type, name):
    121..213     +  CDS            lacI (fragment): lac repressor; lacI; The lac repressor binds to the lac operator to inhibit transcription in E. coli. This inhibition can be relieved by adding lactose or isopropyl-β-D-thiogalactopyranoside (IPTG).
    268..295     -  terminator     rrnB T2 terminator: transcription terminator T2 from the E. coli rrnB gene
    427..470     +  terminator     rrnB T1 terminator: Escherichia coli rrnB; transcription terminator T1 from the E. coli rrnB gene
    517..553     -  CDS            lacZα (fragment): LacZα fragment of β-galactosidase; lacZ fragment
    624..748     -  protein_bind   attR2: mutant version of attR; recombination site for the Gateway® LR reaction LR Clonase™
    748..1334    +  misc_feature   WPRE: woodchuck hepatitis virus posttranscriptional regulatory element
   1335..1354    +  misc_feature   MCS (fragment): pBluescript multiple cloning site
   1370..1504    -  polyA_signal   SV40 poly(A) signal: SV40 polyadenylation signal
   1505..1525    -  protein_bind   attB3: mutant version of attB; core recombination site for the Gateway® BP reaction BP Clonase™
   1516..1601    -  protein_bind   attL1 (fragment): mutant version of attL; recombination site for the Gateway® LR reaction LR Clonase™
   1638..1656    -  promoter       T7 promoter: promoter for bacteriophage T7 RNA polymerase
   1790..2599    +  CDS            KanR: aminoglycoside phosphotransferase; aph(3')-Ia; confers resistance to kanamycin in bacteria or G418 (Geneticin®) in eukaryotes
   2746..3334    +  rep_origin     ori: high-copy-number ColE1/pMB1/pBR322/pUC origin of replication
