[The description below was written by a language model from this plasmid's Addgene catalogue record and pLannotate feature annotations shown in this document.]
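Description:
p3E-WPRE-SV40-pA (JDW 922) is a small (about 3.4 kb) Gateway 3' entry clone built in the pDONR P2R-P3 backbone. It is intended as the third-position module in multisite Gateway assemblies rather than as an expression vector in its own right. It is propagated in E. coli from a high-copy ColE1/pUC-type origin and selected with kanamycin through an aminoglycoside phosphotransferase (KanR) gene. The backbone also carries the rrnB T1 and T2 transcription terminators, which insulate the insert region from read-through transcription in bacteria. A T7 promoter and short lacI and lacZα remnants are also annotated and have no evident role in the construct's function.

The synthetic insert consists of a WPRE followed by a short multiple-cloning-site remnant and an SV40 polyadenylation signal. The catalogue purpose line calls the WPRE a woodchuck "herpes simplex virus" element, but the feature table identifies it as the standard woodchuck hepatitis virus posttranscriptional regulatory element. The poly(A) signal is annotated on the minus strand; the SV40 polyadenylation region is generally regarded as functional in either orientation. The cassette is flanked by an attR2 site on one side and, on the other, a site annotated as an attB3 core overlapping an attL fragment. This pattern is consistent with the attR2/attL3 arrangement expected of a 3' entry clone made by BP recombination.

The plasmid contains no promoter or coding sequence for eukaryotic expression. In an LR reaction it is combined with a 5' entry clone supplying a promoter, a middle entry clone supplying a gene of interest, and a destination vector. This places the WPRE in the transcript's 3' untranslated region to stabilise the mRNA and boost expression, with the SV40 signal directing cleavage and polyadenylation. It belongs to a modular cloning toolbox developed for transgene construction in vertebrate model systems.
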