Addgene plasmid #224545: p3E-WPRE-SV40-pA (JDW 922)
Purpose: A Gateway compatible 3' entry clone containing a woodchuck herpes simplex virus regulatory element (WPRE) to stabilize mRNA upstream of an SV40 polyA
Depositing lab: Joshua Wythe. Depositing organization: University of Virginia. Publication: Multisite Assembly of Gateway Induced Clones (MAGIC): a flexible cloning toolbox with diverse applications in vertebrate model systems. Gillespie W, Zhang Y, Ruiz OE, Cerda J, Ortiz-Guzman J, Turner WD, Largoza G, Sherman M, Mosser LE, Fujimoto E, Chien CB, Kwan KM, Arenkiel BR, Devine WP, Wythe JD. bioRxiv [Preprint]. 2024 Jul 13:2024.07.13.603267. doi: 10.1101/2024.07.13.603267. PubMed 39026881.
Backbone
  Vector backbone: pDONR P2R P3
  Vector type: Gateway cloning
Growth in bacteria
  Bacterial resistance: Kanamycin, 50 μg/mL
  Growth temperature: 37°C
  Growth strain: DH5alpha
  Copy number: High Copy
Gene/Insert
  Gene/Insert name: WPRE-SV40-pA
  Species: Synthetic
  Cloning method: Gateway Cloning
Terms and licenses: Academic/Nonprofit Terms; Industry Terms: Not Available to Industry
Depositor comments: Please visit https://doi.org/10.1101/2024.07.13.603267 for bioRxiv preprint.
How to cite: p3E-WPRE-SV40-pA (JDW 922) was a gift from Joshua Wythe (Addgene plasmid # 224545 ; http://n2t.net/addgene:224545 ; RRID:Addgene_224545)
